Addgene plasmid #72930: pLZRS-IRES-deltaNGFR
Purpose: (Empty Backbone) retroviral expression with FACS-selectable marker (extracellular part of NGFR)
Depositing lab: Esther van de Vosse. Depositing organization: Leiden University Medical Center. Publication: Antisense-mediated exon skipping to correct IL-12Rbeta1 deficiency in T cells. van_de_Vosse E, Verhard EM, de Paus RA, Platenburg GJ, van Deutekom JC, Aartsma-Rus A, van Dissel JT. Blood. 2009 May 7;113(19):4548-55. doi: 10.1182/blood-2008-12-196220. Epub 2009 Mar 3. PubMed 19258592.
Backbone
  Vector backbone: pLZRS-IRES-deltaNGFR
  Backbone manufacturer: Roel de Paus
  Backbone size (bp): 12878
  Vector type: Mammalian Expression, Retroviral
  Selectable markers: Puromycin
Growth in bacteria
  Bacterial resistance: Ampicillin, 100 μg/mL
  Growth temperature: 37°C
  Growth strain: NEB Stable
  Copy number: Unknown
Gene/Insert
  Cloning method: Restriction Enzyme
  Sequencing primers: 5′ gcccacgtgaaggctgccgacc; 3′ acgttaggggggggggagggagag
Terms and licenses: Academic/Nonprofit Terms; Industry Terms: Not Available to Industry
Depositor comments: Extracellular domain of NGFR is expressed in tandem with the insert, thus allowing FACS selection of cells retrovirally expressing the insert. Discrepancies between the full and QC sequence should not have any functional consequence. This plasmid has been found to be somewhat unstable and prone to recombination. You may need to screen multiple colonies to isolate the full-length, monomeric version of this plasmid.
How to cite: pLZRS-IRES-deltaNGFR was a gift from Esther van de Vosse (Addgene plasmid # 72930 ; http://n2t.net/addgene:72930 ; RRID:Addgene_72930)
