[The description below was written by a language model from this plasmid's Addgene catalogue record and pLannotate feature annotations shown in this document.]
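Description:
pLZRS-IRES-deltaNGFR is an empty Moloney murine leukemia virus (MMLV)-based retroviral expression backbone of roughly 12.9 kb, designed so that transduced mammalian cells can be identified and sorted by a cell-surface marker. The retroviral cassette is bounded by MMLV long terminal repeats. It contains the Ψ packaging signal, a truncated gag region lacking its start codon, and a pol fragment carrying the splice acceptor. Together these allow the transcript to be packaged into virions and expressed from the 5′ LTR. Downstream lies a short multiple cloning site fragment for restriction-based insertion of a gene of interest, followed by an EMCV IRES and a truncated human NGFR (TNFRSF16) coding sequence. Because the IRES permits internal translation initiation, insert and marker are translated from a single bicistronic transcript. NGFR surface staining therefore reports on insert expression and permits FACS selection, while the truncation, described by the depositor as retaining the extracellular part of the receptor, is meant to provide a marker rather than receptor function.

Outside the proviral region, the plasmid carries Epstein-Barr virus EBNA1 and oriP, which support episomal maintenance in suitable mammalian cells. It also has a PGK promoter-driven puromycin resistance gene with an SV40 polyadenylation signal. This combination can allow puromycin selection of transfected packaging cells that keep the plasmid as a stable episome, although the record does not describe this use. In E. coli it is propagated through a high-copy ColE1/pUC-type origin with ampicillin resistance. The depositor notes that the plasmid is somewhat unstable and prone to recombination, so multiple colonies may need screening to find the full-length monomeric form. Minor discrepancies between the full and QC sequences are not expected to matter functionally. The associated work concerned IL-12Rβ1 deficiency in T cells.
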