Features (pLannotate 1.2.2; 23 found; start..end, strand, type, name):
      1..592     +  LTR            LTR: long terminal repeat from Moloney murine leukemia virus
    655..1012    +  misc_feature   MMLV Ψ: packaging signal of Moloney murine leukemia virus (MMLV)
   1077..1493    +  CDS            gag (truncated): truncated Moloney murine leukemia virus (MMLV) gag gene lacking the start codon
   1503..1877    +  misc_feature   pol region: Moloney murine leukemia virus (MMLV) pol region containing the splice acceptor site
   1909..1947    -  misc_feature   MCS (fragment): pBluescript multiple cloning site
   2075..2537    +  misc_feature   IRES: internal ribosome entry site (IRES) of the encephalomyocarditis virus (EMCV)
   2551..3378    +  CDS            NGFR (fragment): TNR16_HUMAN - Also known as TNFRSF16. Experimental evidence at protein level: Swiss-Prot protein existence level 1. Low affinity receptor which can bind to NGF, BDNF, NTF3, and NTF4. Forms a heterodimeric receptor with SORCS2 that binds the precursor forms of NGF, BDNF and NTF3 with high affinity, and has much lower affinity for mature NGF and BDNF (PubMed:24908487). Plays an important role in differentiation and survival of specific neuronal populations during development (By similarity). Can mediate cell survival as well as cell death of neural cells. Plays a role in the inactivation of RHOA
   3461..3582    +  LTR            3' LTR (ΔU3) (fragment): self-inactivating 3' long terminal repeat (LTR) from Moloney murine leukemia virus
   3583..4052    +  LTR            LTR: long terminal repeat from Moloney murine leukemia virus
   4118..4170    -  CDS            lacI (fragment): lac repressor; lacI; The lac repressor binds to the lac operator to inhibit transcription in E. coli. This inhibition can be relieved by adding lactose or isopropyl-β-D-thiogalactopyranoside (IPTG).
   4353..4941    -  rep_origin     ori: high-copy-number ColE1/pMB1/pBR322/pUC origin of replication
   5064..5198    -  polyA_signal   SV40 poly(A) signal: SV40 polyadenylation signal
   5221..5304    -  CDS            large T antigen (fragment): large T antigen from SV40 (simian virus 40)
   5313..5378    -  CDS            dmpM (fragment): DMPM_STRAD - Protein inferred from homology: Swiss-Prot protein existence level 3. From Streptomyces alboniger.
   5428..6027    -  CDS            PuroR: puromycin N-acetyltransferase; pac from Streptomyces alboniger; confers resistance to puromycin
   6110..6609    -  promoter       PGK promoter: mouse phosphoglycerate kinase 1 promoter
   6630..6653    +  promoter       tet promoter (fragment): E. coli promoter for tetracycline efflux protein gene
   6656..7000    +  CDS            BRRF2_EBVB9 (fragment): Protein inferred from homology: Swiss-Prot protein existence level 3. From Epstein-Barr virus (strain B95-8) (HHV-4) (Human herpesvirus 4).
   7038..8963    +  CDS            EBNA1: Epstein-Barr nuclear antigen 1, also known as EBNA-1 crucial for latent viral infection, and for episomal amplification of vectors containing the oriP origin (Okita et al., 2013)
   9046..9264    +  CDS            gL (fragment): GL_EBVB9 - Experimental evidence at protein level: Swiss-Prot protein existence level 1. The heterodimer glycoprotein H-glycoprotein L is required for the fusion of viral and plasma membranes leading to virus entry into the host cell. Acts as a functional inhibitor of gH and maintains gH in an inhibited form. Upon binding to host integrins, gL dissociates from gH leading to activation of the viral fusion glycoproteins gB and gH. Fusion of EBV with B-lymphocytes requires the additional receptor- binding protein gp42, which forms a complex with gH/gL. The heterodimer gH/gL targets also host EPHA
   9265..11054   +  rep_origin     oriP: Epstein-Barr virus oriP replication origin (Yates et al., 2000)
  11548..12408   -  CDS            AmpR: β-lactamase; bla; confers resistance to ampicillin, carbenicillin, and related antibiotics
  12409..12513   -  promoter       AmpR promoter: bla
>Addgene plasmid #72930 | pLZRS-IRES-deltaNGFR | addgene full sequence | sequence record 374834 | Addgene NGS Result
TGAAAGACCCCACCTGTAGGTTTGGCAAGCTAGCTTAAGTAACGCCATTTTGCAAGGCATGGAAAAATAC
ATAACTGAGAATAGAAAAGTTCAGATCAAGGTCAGGAACAGATGGAACAGCTGAATATGGGCCAAACAGG
ATATCTGTGGTAAGCAGTTCCTGCCCCGGCTCAGGGCCAAGAACAGATGGAACAGCTGAATATGGGCCAA
ACAGGATATCTGTGGTAAGCAGTTCCTGCCCCGGCTCAGGGCCAAGAACAGATGGTCCCCAGATGCGGTC
CAGCCCTCAGCAGTTTCTAGAGAACCATCAGATGTTTCCAGGGTGCCCCAAGGACCTGAAATGACCCTGT
GCCTTATTTGAACTAACCAATCAGTTCGCTTCTCGCTTCTGTTCGCGCGCTTCTGCTCCCCGAGCTCAAT
AAAAGAGCCCACAACCCCTCACTCGGCGCGCCAGTCCTCCGATTGACTGAGTCGCCCGGGTACCCGTGTA
TCCAATAAACCCTCTTGCAGTTGCATCCGACTTGTGGTCTCGCTGTTCCTTGGGAGGGTCTCCTCTGAGT
GATTGACTACCCGTCAGCGGGGGTCTTTCATTTGGGGGCTCGTCCGGGATCGGGAGACCCCTGCCCAGGG
ACCACCGACCCACCACCGGGAGGTAAGCTGGCCAGCAACTTATCTGTGTCTGTCCGATTGTCTAGTGTCT
ATGACTGATTTTATGCGCCTGCGTCGGTACTAGTTAGCTAACTAGCTCTGTATCTGGCGGACCCGTGGTG
GAACTGACGAGTTCGGAACACCCGGCCGCAACCCTGGGAGACGTCCCAGGGACTTCGGGGGCCGTTTTTG
TGGCCCGACCTGAGTCCAAAAATCCCGATCGTTTTGGACTCTTTGGTGCACCCCCCTTAGAGGAGGGATA
TGTGGTTCTGGTAGGAGACGAGAACCTAAAACAGTTCCCGCCTCCGTCTGAATTTTTGCTTTCGGTTTGG
GACCGAAGCCGCGCCGCGCGTCTTGTCTGCTGCAGCATCGTTCTGTGTTGTCTCTGTCTGACTGTGTTTC
TGTATTTGTCTGAAAATATGGGCCCGGGCCAGACTGTTACCACTCCCTTAAGTTTGACCTTAGGTCACTG
GAAAGATGTCGAGCGGATCGCTCACAACCAGTCGGTAGATGTCAAGAAGAGACGTTGGGTTACCTTCTGC
TCTGCAGAATGGCCAACCTTTAACGTCGGATGGCCGCGAGACGGCACCTTTAACCGAGACCTCATCACCC
AGGTTAAGATCAAGGTCTTTTCACCTGGCCCGCATGGACACCCAGACCAGGTCCCCTACATCGTGACCTG
GGAAGCCTTGGCTTTTGACCCCCCTCCCTGGGTCAAGCCCTTTGTACACCCTAAGCCTCCGCCTCCTCTT
CCTCCATCCGCCCCGTCTCTCCCCCTTGAACCTCCTCGTTCGACCCCGCCTCGATCCTCCCTTTATCCAG
CCCTCACTCCTTCTCTAGGCGCCCCCATATGGCCATATGAGATCTTATATGGGGCACCCCCGCCCCTTGT
AAACTTCCCTGACCCTGACATGACAAGAGTTACTAACAGCCCCTCTCTCCAAGCTCACTTACAGGCTCTC
TACTTAGTCCAGCACGAAGTCTGGAGACCTCTGGCGGCAGCCTACCAAGAACAACTGGACCGACCGGTGG
TACCTCACCCTTACCGAGTCGGCGACACAGTGTGGGTCCGCCGACACCAGACTAAGAACCTAGAACCTCG
CTGGAAAGGACCTTACACAGTCCTGCTGACCACCCCCACCGCCCTCAAAGTAGACGGCATCGCAGCTTGG
ATACACGCCGCCCACGTGAAGGCTGCCGACCCCGGGGGTGGACCATCCTCTAGACTGCCGGATCCATTTA
AATTCGAATTCCTGCAGGCCTCGAGGTCGACGGTATCGATAAGCTTGATATCGAATTAATTCCGCCCCCC
CCCCCCNTCTCCCTCCCCCCCCCCTAACGTTACTGGCCGAAGCCGCTTGGAATAAGGCCGGTGTGCGTTT
GTCTATATGTTATTTTCCACCATATTGCCGTCTTTTGGCAATGTGAGGGCCCGGAAACCTGGCCCTGTCT
TCTTGACGAGCATTCCTAGGGGTCTTTCCCCTCTCGCCAAAGGAATGCAAGGTCTGTTGAATGTCGTGAA
GGAAGCAGTTCCTCTGGAAGCTTCTTGAAGACAAACAACGTCTGTAGCGACCCTTTGCAGGCAGCGGAAC
CCCCCACCTGGCGACAGGTGCCTCTGCGGCCAAAAGCCACGTGTATAAGATACACCTGCAAAGGCGGCAC
AACCCCAGTGCCACGTTGTGAGTTGGATAGTTGTGGAAAGAGTCAAATGGCTCTCCTCAAGCGTATTCAA
CAAGGGGCTGAAGGATGCCCAGAAGGTACCCCATTGTATGGGATCTGATCTGGGGCCTCGGTGCACATGC
TTTACATGTGTTTAGTCGAGGTTAAAAAAACGTCTAGGCCCCCCGAACCACGGGGACGTGGTTTTCCTTT
GAAAAACACGATGATAATATGGCCACAACCATGGGGGCAGGTGCCACCGGCCGCGCCATGGACGGGCCGC
GCCTGCTGCTGTTGCTGCTTCTGGGGGTGTCCCTTGGAGGTGCCAAGGAGGCATGCCCCACAGGCCTGTA
CACACACAGCGGTGAGTGCTGCAAAGCCTGCAACCTGGGCGAGGGTGTGGCCCAGCCTTGTGGAGCCAAC
CAGACCGTGTGTGAGCCCTGCCTGGACAGCGTGACGTTCTCCGACGTGGTGAGCGCGACCGAGCCGTGCA
AGCCGTGCACCGAGTGCGTGGGGCTCCAGAGCATGTCGGCGCCGTGCGTGGAGGCCGACGACGCCGTGTG
CCGCTGCGCCTACGGCTACTACCAGGATGAGACGACTGGGCGCTGCGAGGCGTGCCGCGTGTGCGAGGCG
GGCTCGGGCCTCGTGTTCTCCTGCCAGGACAAGCAGAACACCGTGTGCGAGGAGTGCCCCGACGGCACGT
ATTCCGACGAGGCCAACCACGTGGACCCGTGCCTGCCCTGCACCGTGTGCGAGGACACCGAGCGCCAGCT
CCGCGAGTGCACACGCTGGGCCGACGCCGAGTGCGAGGAGATCCCTGGCCGTTGGATTACACGGTCCACA
CCCCCAGAGGGCTCGGACAGCACAGCCCCCAGCACCCAGGAGCCTGAGGCACCTCCAGAACAAGACCTCA
TAGCCAGCACGGTGGCAGGTGTGGTGACCACAGTGATGGGCAGCTCCCAGCCCGTGGTGACCCGAGGCAC
CACCGACAACCTCATCCCTGTCTATTGCTCCATCCTGGCTGCTGTGGTTGTGGGCCTTGTGGCCTACATA
GCCTTCAAGAGGTGGAACAGGGGGATACTCTAGAGCGGCCGCCAGCACAGTGGTCGACGATAAAATAAAA
GATTTTATTTAGTCTCCAGAAAAAGGGGGGAATGAAAGACCCCACCTGTAGGTTTGGCAAGCTAGCTTAA
GTAACGCCATTTTGCAAGGCATGGAAAAATACATAACTGAGAATAGAGAAGTTCAGATCAAGGTCAGGAA
CAGATGGAACAGCTGAATATGGGCCAAACAGGATATCTGTGGTAAGCAGTTCCTGCCCCGGCTCAGGGCC
AAGAACAGATGGAACAGCTGAATATGGGCCAAACAGGATATCTGTGGTAAGCAGTTCCTGCCCCGGCTCA
GGGCCAAGAACAGATGGTCCCCAGATGCGGTCCAGCCCTCAGCAGTTTCTAGAGAACCATCAGATGTTTC
CAGGGTGCCCCAAGGACCTGAAATGACCCTGTGCCTTATTTGAACTAACCAATCAGTTCGCTTCTCGCTT
CTGTTCGCGCGCTTCTGCTCCCCGAGCTCAATAAAAGAGCCCACAACCCCTCACTCGGGGCGCCAGTCCT
CCGATTGACTGAGTCGCCCGGGTACCCGTGTATCCAATAAACCCTCTTGCAGTTGCATCCGACTTGTGGT
CTCGCTGTTCCTTGGGAGGGTCTCCTCTGAGTGATTGACTACCCGTCAGCGGGGGTCTTTCACATGCAGC
ATGTATCAAAATTAATTTGGTTTTTTTTCTTAAGTATTTACATTAAATGGCCATAGTTGCATTAATGAAT
CGGCCAACGCGCGGGGAGAGGCGGTTTGCGTATTGGGCGCTCTTCCGCTTCCTCGCTCACTGACTCGCTG
CGCTCGGTCGTTCGGCTGCGGCGAGCGGTATCAGCTCACTCAAAGGCGGTAATACGGTTATCCACAGAAT
CAGGGGATAACGCAGGAAAGAACATGTGAGCAAAAGGCCAGCAAAAGGCCAGGAACCGTAAAAAGGCCGC
GTTGCTGGCGTTTTTCCATAGGCTCCGCCCCCCTGACGAGCATCACAAAAATCGACGCTCAAGTCAGAGG
TGGCGAAACCCGACAGGACTATAAAGATACCAGGCGTTTCCCCCTGGAAGCTCCCTCGTGCGCTCTCCTG
TTCCGACCCTGCCGCTTACCGGATACCTGTCCGCCTTTCTCCCTTCGGGAAGCGTGGCGCTTTCTCATAG
CTCACGCTGTAGGTATCTCAGTTCGGTGTAGGTCGTTCGCTCCAAGCTGGGCTGTGTGCACGAACCCCCC
GTTCAGCCCGACCGCTGCGCCTTATCCGGTAACTATCGTCTTGAGTCCAACCCGGTAAGACACGACTTAT
CGCCACTGGCAGCAGCCACTGGTAACAGGATTAGCAGAGCGAGGTATGTAGGCGGTGCTACAGAGTTCTT
GAAGTGGTGGCCTAACTACGGCTACACTAGAAGAACAGTATTTGGTATCTGCGCTCTGCTGAAGCCAGTT
ACCTTCGGAAAAAGAGTTGGTAGCTCTTGATCCGGCAAACAAACCACCGCTGGTAGCGGTGGTTTTTTTG
TTTGCAAGCAGCAGATTACGCGCAGAAAAAAAGGATCTCAAGAAGATCCTTTGATCTTTTCTACGGGGTC
TGACGCTCAGTGGAACGAAAACTCACGTTAAGGGATTTTGGTCATGAGATTATCAAAAAGGATCTTCACC
TAGATCCTTTTGCGGCCGAATTAGATCCAGACATGATAAGATACATTGATGAGTTTGGACAAACCACAAC
TAGAATGCAGTGAAAAAAATGCTTTATTTGTGAAATTTGTGATGCTATTGCTTTATTTGTAACCATTATA
AGCTGCAATAAACAAGTTAACAACAACAATTGCATTCATTTTATGTTTCAGGTTCAGGGGGAGGTGTGGG
AGGTTTTTTAAAGCAAGTAAAACCTCTACAAATGTGGTATGGCTGATTATGATCCTCTAGAGTCGGTGGG
CCTCGGGGGCGGGTGCGGGGTCGGCGGGGCCGCCCCGGGTGGCTTCGGTCGGAGCCATGGGGTCGTGCGC
TCCTTTCGGTCGGGCGCTGCGGGTCGTGGGGCGGGCGTCAGGCACCGGGCTTGCGGGTCATGCACCAGGT
GCGCGGTCCTTCGGGCACCTCGACGTCGGCGGTGACGGTGAAGCCGAGCCGCTCGTAGAAGGGGAGGTTG
CGGGGCGCGGAGGTCTCCAGGAAGGCGGGCACCCCGGCGCGCTCGGCCGCCTCCACTCCGGGGAGCACGA
CGGCGCTGCCCAGACCCTTGCCCTGGTGGTCGGGCGAGACGCCGACGGTGGCCAGGAACCACGCGGGCTC
CTTGGGCCGGTGCGGCGCCAGGAGGCCTTCCATCTGTTGCTGCGCGGCCAGCCGGGAACCGCTCAACTCG
GCCATGCGCGGGCCGATCTCGGCGAACACCGCCCCCGCTTCGACGCTCTCCGGCGTGGTCCAGACCGCCA
CCGCGGCGCCGTCGTCCGCGACCCACACCTTGCCGATGTCGAGCCCGACGCGCGTGAGGAAGAGTTCTTG
CAGCTCGGTGACCCGCTCGATGTGGCGGTCCGGGTCGACGGTGTGGCGCGTGGCGGGGTAGTCGGCGAAC
GCGGCGGCGAGGGTGCGTACGGCCCGGGGGACGTCGTCGCGGGTGGCGAGGCGCACCGTGGGCTTGTACT
CGGTCATGGAAGGTCGTCTCCTTGTGAGGGGTCAGGGGCGTGGGTCAGGGGATGGTGGCGGCACCGGTCG
TGGCGGCCGACCTGCAGGTCGAAAGGCCCGGAGATGAGGAAGAGGAGAACAGCGCGGCAGACGTGCGCTT
TTGAAGCGTGCAGAATGCCGGGCCTCCGGAGGACCTTCGGGCGCCCGCCCCGCCCCTGAGCCCGCCCCTG
AGCCCGCCCCCGGACCCACCCCTTCCCAGCCTCTGAGCCCAGAAAGCGAAGGAGCAAAGCTGCTATTGGC
CGCTGCCCCAAAGGCCTACCCGCTTCCATTGCTCAGCGGTGCTGTCCATCTGCACGAGACTAGTGAGACG
TGCTACTTCCATTTGTCACGTCCTGCACGACGCGAGCTGCGGGGCGGGGGGGAACTTCCTGACTAGGGGA
GGAGTAGAAGGTGGCGCGAAGGGGCCACCAAAGAACGGAGCCGGTTGGCGCCTACCGGTGGATGTGGAAT
GTGTGCGAGGCCAGAGGCCACTTGTGTAGCGCCAAGTGCCCAGCGGGGCTGCTAAAGCGCATGCTCCAGA
CTGCCTTGGGAAAAGCGCCTCCCCTACCCGGTAGAATTAATTCTCATGTTTGACAGCTTATCATCGATAA
GCTGATCCTCACAGGCCGCACCCAGCTTTTCTTCCGTTGCCCCAGTAGCATCTCTGTCTGGTGACCTTGA
AGAGGAAGAGGAGGGGTCCCGAGAATCCCCATCCCTACCGTCCAGCAAAAAGGGGGACGAGGAATTTGAG
GCCTGGCTTGAGGCTCAGGACGCAAATCTTGAGGATGTTCAGCGGGAGTTTTCCGGGCTGCGAGTAATTG
GTGATGAGGACGAGGATGGTTCGGAGGATGGGGAATTTTCAGACCTGGATCTGTCTGACAGCGACCATGA
AGGGGATGAGGGTGGGGGGGCTGTTGGAGGGGGCAGGAGTCTGCACTCCCTGTATTCACTGAGCGTCGTC
TAATAAAGATGTCTATTGATCTCTTTTAGTGTGAATCATGTCTGACGAGGGGCCAGGTACAGGACCTGGA
AATGGCCTAGGAGAGAAGGGAGACACATCTGGACCAGAAGGCTCCGGCGGCAGTGGACCTCAAAGAAGAG
GGGGTGATAACCATGGACGAGGACGGGGAAGAGGACGAGGACGAGGAGGCGGAAGACCAGGAGCCCCGGG
CGGCTCAGGATCAGGGCCAAGACATAGAGATGGTGTCCGGAGACCCCAAAAACGTCCAAGTTGCATTGGC
TGCAAAGGGACCCACGGTGGAACAGGAGCAGGAGCAGGAGCGGGAGGGGCAGGAGCAGGAGGGGCAGGAG
CAGGAGGAGGGGCAGGAGCAGGAGGAGGGGCAGGAGGGGCAGGAGGGGSAGGAGGGGSAGGAGSAGGAGG
AGGGGSAGGAGSAGGAGGAGGGGSAGGAGGRGSAGGAGGRGSAGGAGSAGGAGGAGGRGSAGGAGSAGGA
GGAGGGGSAGGAGGGGSAGGAGSAGGAGGAGGGGSAGGAGGGGSAGGAGGGGSAGGAGSAGGAGGAGGGG
CAGGAGSAGGAGGAGGGGSAGGAGGGGSAGGAGSAGGAGGAGGGGSAGGAGGGGSAGGAGGGGSAGGAGC
AGGAGGAGGGGCAGGAGCAGGAGGGGCAGGAGGGGCAGGAGGGGCAGGAGCAGGAGGGGCAGGAGCAGGA
GGAGGGGCAGGAGGGGCAGGAGGGGCAGGAGCAGGAGGGGCAGGAGCAGGAGGGGCAGGAGCAGGAGGGG
CAGGAGSAGGAGGGGSAGGAGGGGSAGGAGSAGGAGGGGNAGGAGGGGNAGGAGSAGGAGGGGSAGGAGG
GGSAGGAGCAGGAGGAGGGGCAGGAGGGGCAGGAGCAGGAGGAGGGGCAGGAGGGGCAGGAGCAGGAGGG
GCAGGAGGGGCAGGAGCAGGAGGGGCAGGAGGGGCAGGAGCAGGAGGGGCAGGAGGGGCAGGAGCAGGAG
GAGGGGCAGGAGCAGGAGGGGCAGGAGCAGGAGGTGGAGGCCGGGGTCGAGGAGGCAGTGGAGGCCGGGG
TCGAGGAGGTAGTGGAGGCCGGGGTCGAGGAGGTAGTGGAGGCCGCCGGGGTAGAGGACGTGAAAGAGCC
AGGGGGGGAAGTCGTGAAAGAGCCAGGGGGAGAGGTCGTGGACGTGGAGAAAAGAGGCCCAGGAGTCCCA
GTAGTCAGTCATCATCATCCGGGTCTCCACCGCGCAGGCCCCCTCCAGGTAGAAGGCCATTTTTCCACCC
TGTAGGGGAAGCCGATTATTTTGAATACCACCAAGAAGGTGGCCCAGATGGTGAGCCTGACGTGCCCCCG
GGAGCGATAGAGCAGGGCCCCGCAGATGACCCAGGAGAAGGCCCAAGCACTGGACCCCGGGGTCAGGGTG
ATGGAGGCAGGCGCAAAAAAGGAGGGTGGTTTGGAAAGCATCGTGGTCAAGGAGGTTCCAACCCGAAATT
TGAGAACATTGCAGAAGGTTTAAGAGCTCTCCTGGCTAGGAGTCACGTAGAAAGGACTACCGACGAAGGA
ACTTGGGTCGCCGGTGTGTTCGTATATGGAGGTAGTAAGACCTCCCTTTACAACCTAAGGCGAGGAACTG
CCCTTGCTATTCCACAATGTCGTCTTACACCATTGAGTCGTCTCCCCTTTGGAATGGCCCCTGGACCCGG
CCCACAACCTGGCCCGCTAAGGGAGTCCATTGTCTGTTATTTCATGGTCTTTTTACAAACTCATATATTT
GCTGAGGTTTTGAAGGATGCGATTAAGGACCTTGTTATGACAAAGCCCGCTCCTACCTGCAATATCAGGG
TGACTGTGTGCAGCTTTGACGATGGAGTAGATTTGCCTCCCTGGTTTCCACCTATGGTGGAAGGGGCTGC
CGCGGAGGGTGATGACGGAGATGACGGAGATGAAGGAGGTGATGGAGATGAGGGTGAGGAAGGGCAGGAG
TGATGTAACTTGTTAGGAGACGCCCTCAATCGTATTAAAAGCCGTGTATTCCCCCGCACTAAAGAATAAA
TCCCCAGTAGACATCATGCGTGCTGTTGGTGTATTTCTGGCCATCTGTCTTGTCACCATTTTCGTCCTCC
CAACATGGGGCAATTGGGCATACCCATGTTGTCACGTCACTCAGCTCCGCGCTCAACACCTTCTCGCGTT
GGAAAACATTAGCGACATTTACCTGGTGAGCAATCAGACATGCGACGGCTTTAGCCTGGCCTCCTTAAAT
TCACCTAAGAATGGGAGCAACCAGCAGGAAAAGGACAAGCAGCGAAAATTCACGCCCCCTTGGGAGGTGG
CGGCATATGCAAAGGATAGCACTCCCACTCTACTACTGGGTATCATATGCTGACTGTATATGCATGAGGA
TAGCATATGCTACCCGGATACAGATTAGGATAGCATATACTACCCAGATATAGATTAGGATAGCATATGC
TACCCAGATATAGATTAGGATAGCCTATGCTACCCAGATATAAATTAGGATAGCATATACTACCCAGATA
TAGATTAGGATAGCATATGCTACCCAGATATAGATTAGGATAGCCTATGCTACCCAGATATAGATTAGGA
TAGCATATGCTACCCAGATATAGATTAGGATAGCATATGCTATCCAGATATTTGGGTAGTATATGCTACC
CAGATATAAATTAGGATAGCATATACTACCCTAATCTCTATTAGGATAGCATATGCTACCCGGATACAGA
TTAGGATAGCATATACTACCCAGATATAGATTAGGATAGCATATGCTACCCAGATATAGATTAGGATAGC
CTATGCTACCCAGATATAAATTAGGATAGCATATACTACCCAGATATAGATTAGGATAGCATATGCTACC
CAGATATAGATTAGGATAGCCTATGCTACCCAGATATAGATTAGGATAGCATATGCTATCCAGATATTTG
GGTAGTATATGCTACCCATGGCAACATTAGCCCACCGTGCTCTCAGCGACCTCGTGAATATGAGGACCAA
CAACCCTGTGCTTGGCGCTCAGGCGCAAGTGTGTGTAATTTGTCCTCCAGATCGCAGCAATCGCGCCCCT
ATCTTGGCCCGCCCACCTACTTATGCAGGTATTCCCCGGGGTGCCATTAGTGGTTTTGTGGGCAAGTGGT
TTGACCGCAGTGGTTAGCGGGGTTACAATCAGCCAAGTTATTACACCCTTATTTTACAGTCCAAAACCGC
AGGGCGGCGTGTGGGGGCTGACGCGTGCCCCCACTCCACAATTTCAAAAAAAAGAGTGGCCACTTGTCTT
TGTTTATGGGCCCCATTGGCGTGGAGCCCCGTTTAATTTTCGGGGGTGTTAGAGACAACCAGTGGAGTCC
GCTGCTGTCGGCGTCCACTCTCTTTCCCCTTGTTACAAATAGAGTGTAACAACATGGTTCACCTGTCTTG
GTCCCTGCCTGGGACACATCTTAATAACCCCAGTATCATATTGCACTAGGATTATGTGTTGCCCATAGCC
ATAAATTCGTGTGAGATGGACATCCAGTCTTTACGGCTTGTCCCCACCCCATGGATTTCTATTGTTAAAG
ATATTCAGAATGTTTCATTCCTACACTAGTATTTATTGCCCAAGGGGTTTGTGAGGGTTATATTGGTGTC
ATAGCACAATGCCACCACTGAACCCCCCGTCCAAATTTTATTCTGGGGGCGTCACCTGAAACCTTGTTTT
CGAGCACCTCACATACACCTTACTGTTCACAACTCAGCAGTTATTCTATTAGCTAAACGAAGGAGAATGA
AGAAGCAGGCGAAGATTCAGGAGAGTTCACTGCCCGCTCCTTGATCTTCAGCCACTGCCCTTGTGACTAA
AATGGTTCACTACCCTCGTGGAATCCTGACCCCATGTAAATAAAACCGTGACAGCTCATGGGGTGGGAGA
TATCGCTGTTCCTTAGGACCCTTTTACTAACCCTAATTCGATAGCATATGCTTCCCGTTGGGTAACATAT
GCTATTGAATTAGGGTTAGTCTGGATAGTATATACTACTACCCGGGAAGCATATGCTACCCGTTTAGGGT
TAACAAGGGGGCCTTATAAACACTATTGCTAATGCCCTCTTGAGGGTCCGCTTATCGGTAGCTACACAGG
CCCCTCTGATTGACGTTGGTGTAGCCTCCCGTAGTCTTCCTGGGCCCCTGGGAGGTACATGTCCCCCAGC
ATTGGTGTAAGAGCTTCAGCCAAGAGTTACACATAAAGGCAATGTTGTGTTGCAGTCCACAGACTGCAAA
GTCTGCTCCAGGATGAAAGCCACTCAGTGTTGGCAAATGTGCACATCCATTTATAAGGATGTCAACTACA
GTCAGAGAACCCCTTTGTGTTTGGTCCCCCCCCGTGTCACATGTGGAACAGGGCCCAGTTGGCAAGTTGT
ACCAACCAACTGAAGGGATTACATGCACTGCCCCGCGAAGAAGGGGCAGAGATGTCGTAGTCAGGTTTAG
TTCGTCCGGGGCGGGGATCTGGCCGCAAATCAATCTAAAGTATATATGAGTAAACTTGGTCTGACAGTTA
CCAATGCTTAATCAGTGAGGCACCTATCTCAGCGATCTGTCTATTTCGTTCATCCATAGTTGCCTGACTC
CCCGTCGTGTAGATAACTACGATACGGGAGGGCTTACCATCTGGCCCCAGTGCTGCAATGATACCGCGAG
ACCCACGCTCACCGGCTCCAGATTTATCAGCAATAAACCAGCCAGCCGGAAGGGCCGAGCGCAGAAGTGG
TCCTGCAACTTTATCCGCCTCCATCCAGTCTATTAATTGTTGCCGGGAAGCTAGAGTAAGTAGTTCGCCA
GTTAATAGTTTGCGCAACGTTGTTGCCATTGCTACAGGCATCGTGGTGTCACGCTCGTCGTTTGGTATGG
CTTCATTCAGCTCCGGTTCCCAACGATCAAGGCGAGTTACATGATCCCCCATGTTGTGCAAAAAAGCGGT
TAGCTCCTTCGGTCCTCCGATCGTTGTCAGAAGTAAGTTGGCCGCAGTGTTATCACTCATGGTTATGGCA
GCACTGCATAATTCTCTTACTGTCATGCCATCCGTAAGATGCTTTTCTGTGACTGGTGAGTACTCAACCA
AGTCATTCTGAGAATAGTGTATGCGGCGACCGAGTTGCTCTTGCCCGGCGTCAATACGGGATAATACCGC
GCCACATAGCAGAACTTTAAAAGTGCTCATCATTGGAAAACGTTCTTCGGGGCGAAAACTCTCAAGGATC
TTACCGCTGTTGAGATCCAGTTCGATGTAACCCACTCGTGCACCCAACTGATCTTCAGCATCTTTTACTT
TCACCAGCGTTTCTGGGTGAGCAAAAACAGGAAGGCAAAATGCCGCAAAAAAGGGAATAAGGGCGACACG
GAAATGTTGAATACTCATACTCTTCCTTTTTCAATATTATTGAAGCATTTATCAGGGTTATTGTCTCATG
AGCGGATACATATTTGAATGTATTTAGAAAAATAAACAAATAGGGGTTCCGCGCACATTTCCCCGAAAAG
TGCCACCAGCTTTGCTCTTAGGAGTTTCCTAATACATCCCAAACTCAAATATATAAAGCATTTGACTTGT
TCTATGCCCTAGGGGGCGGGGGGAAGCTAAGCCAGCTTTTTTTAACATTTAAAATGTTAATTCCATTTTA
AATGCACAGATGTTTTTATTTCATAAGGGTTTCAATGTGCATGAATGCTGCAATATTCCTGTTACCAAAG
CTAGTATAAATAAAAATAGATAAACGTGGAAATTACTTAGAGTTTCTGTCATTAACGTTTCCTTCCTCAG
TTGACAACATAAATGCGCTGCTGAGAAGCCAGTTTGCATCTGTCAGGATCAATTTCCCATTATGCCAGTC
ATATTAATTACTAGTCAATTAGTTGATTTTTATTTTTGACATATACATG
