>Addgene plasmid #72930 | pLZRS-IRES-deltaNGFR | addgene partial sequence | sequence record 136832 | pLXSN5 5'-CCCTTGAACCTCCTCGTTCGACC-3'
TCCTCCCTTTATCCAGCCCTCACTCCTTCTCTAGGCGCCCCCATATGGCCATATGAGATCTTATATGGGG
CACCCCCGCCCCTTGTAAACTTCCCTGACCCTGACATGACAAGAGTTACTAACAGCCCCTCTCTCCAAGC
TCACTTACAGGCTCTCTACTTAGTCCAGCACGAAGTCTGGAGACCTCTGGCGGCAGCCTACCAAGAACAA
CTGGACCGACCGGTGGTACCTCACCCTTACCGAGTCGGCGACACAGTGTGGGTCCGCCGACACCAGACTA
AGAACCTAGAACCTCGCTGGAAAGGACCTTACACAGTCCTGCTGACCACCCCCACCGCCCTCAAAGTAGA
CGGCATCGCAGCTTGGATACACGCCGCCCACGTGAAGGCTGCCGACCCCGGGGGTGGACCATCCTCTAGA
CTGCCGGATCCATTTAAATTCGAATTCCTGCAGGCCTCGAGGTCGACGGTATCGATAAGCTTGATATCGA
ATTAATTCCGCCCC
