>Addgene plasmid #72930 | pLZRS-IRES-deltaNGFR | addgene partial sequence | sequence record 136833 | IRES-F 5'-TGGCTCTCCTCAAGCGTATT-3'
TTGTATGGGATCTGATCTGGGGCCTCGGTGCACATGCTTTACATGTGTTTAGTCGAGGTTAAAAAAACGT
CTAGGCCCCCCGAACCACGGGGACGTGGTTTTCCTTTGAAAAACACGATGATAATATGGCCACAACCATG
GGGGCAGGTGCCACCGGCCGCGCCATGGACGGGCCGCGCCTGCTGCTGTTGCTGCTTCTGGGGGTGTCCC
TTGGAGGTGCCAAGGAGGCATGCCCCACAGGCCTGTACACACACAGCGGTGAGTGCTGCAAAGCCTGCAA
CCTGGGCGAGGGTGTGGCCCAGCCTTGTGGAGCCAACCAGACCGTGTGTGAGCCCTGCCTGGACAGCGTG
ACGTTCTCCGACGTGGTGAGCGCGACCGAGCCGTGCAAGCCGTGCACCGAGTGCGTGGGGCTCCAGAGCA
TGTCGGCGCCGTGCGTGGAGGCCGACGACGCCGTGTGCCGCTGCGCCTACGGCTACTACCAGGATGAGAC
GACTGGGCGCTGCGAGGCGTGCCGCGTGTGCGAGGCGGGCTCGGGCCTCGTGTTCTCCTGCCAGGACAAG
CAGAACACCGTGTGCGAGGAGTGCCCCGACGGCACGTATTCCGACGAGGCCAACCACGTGGACCCGTGCC
TGCCCTGCACCGTGTGCGAGGACACCGAGCGCCAGCTCCGCGAGTGCACACGCTGGGCCGACGCCGAGTG
CGAGGAGATCCCTGGCCGTTGGATTACACGGTCCACACCCCCAGAGGG
